>Addgene plasmid #102585 | pTRIP-SFFV-mtagBFP-2A | addgene full sequence | sequence record 202055 | Addgene NGS Result
CATAATTGGACAAACTACCTACAGAGATTTAAAGCTCTAAGGTAAATATAAAATTTTTAAGTGTATAATG
TGTTAAACTACTGATTCTAATTGTTTGTGTATTTTAGATTCCAACCTATGGAACTGATGAATGGGAGCAG
TGGTGGAATGCCTTTAATGAGGAAAACCTGTTTTGCTCAGAAGAAATGCCATCTAGTGATGATGAGGCTA
CTGCTGACTCTCAACATTCTACTCCTCCAAAAAAGAAGAGAAAGGTAGAAGACCCCAAGGACTTTCCTTC
AGAATTGCTAAGTTTTTTGAGTCATGCTGTGTTTAGTAATAGAACTCTTGCTTGCTTTGCTATTTACACC
ACAAAGGAAAAAGCTGCACTGCTATACAAGAAAATTATGGAAAAATATTCTGTAACCTTTATAAGTAGGC
ATAACAGTTATAATCATAACATACTGTTTTTTCTTACTCCACACAGGCATAGAGTGTCTGCTATTAATAA
CTATGCTCAAAAATTGTGTACCTTTAGCTTTTTAATTTGTAAAGGGGTTAATAAGGAATATTTGATGTAT
AGTGCCTTGACTAGAGATCATAATCAGCCATACCACATTTGTAGAGGTTTTACTTGCTTTAAAAAACCTC
CCACACCTCCCCCTGAACCTGAAACATAAAATGAATGCAATTGTTGTTGTTAACTTGTTTATTGCAGCTT
ATAATGGTTACAAATAAAGCAATAGCATCACAAATTTCACAAATAAAGCATTTTTTTCACTGCATTCTAG
TTGTGGTTTGTCCAAACTCATCAATGTATCTTATCATGTCTGGATCAACTGGATAACTCAAGCTAACCAA
AATCATCCCAAACTTCCCACCCCATACCCTATTACCACTGCCAATTACCTGTGGTTTCATTTACTCTAAA
CCTGTGATTCCTCTGAATTATTTTCATTTTAAAGAAATTGTATTTGTTAAATATGTACTACAAACTTAGT
AGTTGGAAGGGCTAATTCACTCCCAAAGAAGACAAGATATCCTTGATCTGTGGATCTACCACACACAAGG
CTACTTCCCTGATTAGCAGAACTACACACCAGGGCCAGGGGTCAGATATCCACTGACCTTTGGATGGTGC
TACAAGCTAGTACCAGTTGAGCCAGATAAGGTAGAAGAGGCCAATAAAGGAGAGAACACCAGCTTGTTAC
ACCCTGTGAGCCTGCATGGGATGGATGACCCGGAGAGAGAAGTGTTAGAGTGGAGGTTTGACAGCCGCCT
AGCATTTCATCACGTGGCCCGAGAGCTGCATCCGGAGTACTTCAAGAACTGCTGATATCGAGCTTGCTAC
AAGGGACTTTCCGCTGGGGACTTTCCAGGGAGGCGTGGCCTGGGCGGGACTGGGGAGTGGCGAGCCCTCA
GATCCTGCATATAAGCAGCTGCTTTTTGCCTGTACTGGGTCTCTCTGGTTAGACCAGATCTGAGCCTGGG
AGCTCTCTGGCTAACTAGGGAACCCACTGCTTAAGCCTCAATAAAGCTTGCCTTGAGTGCTTCAAGTAGT
GTGTGCCCGTCTGTTGTGTGACTCTGGTAACTAGAGATCCCTCAGACCCTTTTAGTCAGTGTGGAAAATC
TCTAGCAGTGGCGCCCGAACAGGGACTTGAAAGCGAAAGGGAAACCAGAGGAGCTCTCTCGACGCAGGAC
TCGGCTTGCTGAAGCGCGCACGGCAAGAGGCGAGGGGCGGCGACTGGTGAGTACGCCAAAAATTTTGACT
AGCGGAGGCTAGAAGGAGAGAGATGGGTGCGAGAGCGTCAGTATTAAGCGGGGGAGAATTAGATCGCGAT
GGGAAAAAATTCGGTTAAGGCCAGGGGGAAAGAAAAAATATAAATTAAAACATATAGTATGGGCAAGCAG
GGAGCTAGAACGATTCGCAGTTAATCCTGGCCTGTTAGAAACATCAGAAGGCTGTAGACAAATACTGGGA
CAGCTACAACCATCCCTTCAGACAGGATCAGAAGAACTTAGATCATTATATAATACAGTAGCAACCCTCT
ATTGTGTGCATCAAAGGATAGAGATAAAAGACACCAAGGAAGCTTTAGACAAGATAGAGGAAGAGCAAAA
CAAAAGTAAGACCACCGCACAGCAAGCGGCCGCTGATCTTCAGACCTGGAGGAGGAGATATGAGGGACAA
TTGGAGAAGTGAATTATATAAATATAAAGTAGTAAAAATTGAACCATTAGGAGTAGCACCCACCAAGGCA
AAGAGAAGAGTGGTGCAGAGAGAAAAAAGAGCAGTGGGAATAGGAGCTTTGTTCCTTGGGTTCTTGGGAG
CAGCAGGAAGCACTATGGGCGCAGCGTCAATGACGCTGACGGTACAGGCCAGACAATTATTGTCTGGTAT
AGTGCAGCAGCAGAACAATTTGCTGAGGGCTATTGAGGCGCAACAGCATCTGTTGCAACTCACAGTCTGG
GGCATCAAGCAGCTCCAGGCAAGAATCCTGGCTGTGGAAAGATACCTAAAGGATCAACAGCTCCTGGGGA
TTTGGGGTTGCTCTGGAAAACTCATTTGCACCACTGCTGTGCCTTGGAATGCTAGTTGGAGTAATAAATC
TCTGGAACAGATTTGGAATCACACGACCTGGATGGAGTGGGACAGAGAAATTAACAATTACACAAGCTTA
ATACACTCCTTAATTGAAGAATCGCAAAACCAGCAAGAAAAGAATGAACAAGAATTATTGGAATTAGATA
AATGGGCAAGTTTGTGGAATTGGTTTAACATAACAAATTGGCTGTGGTATATAAAATTATTCATAATGAT
AGTAGGAGGCTTGGTAGGTTTAAGAATAGTTTTTGCTGTACTTTCTATAGTGAATAGAGTTAGGCAGGGA
TATTCACCATTATCGTTTCAGACCCACCTCCCAACCCCGAGGGGACCCGACAGGCCCGAAGGAATAGAAG
AAGAAGGTGGAGAGAGAGACAGAGACAGATCCATTCGATTAGTGAACGGATCTCGACGGTATCGCCGAAT
TCACAAATGGCAGTATTCATCCACAATTTTAAAAGAAAAGGGGGGATTGGGGGGTACAGTGCAGGGGAAA
GAATAGTAGACATAATAGCAACAGACATACAAACTAAAGAATTACAAAAACAAATTACAAAAATTCAAAA
TTTTCGGGTTTATTACAGGGACAGCAGAGATCCACTTTGGCTGATACGCGTCTGCAGCCCCGATAAAATA
AAAGATTTTATTTAGTCTCCAGAAAAAGGGGGGAATGAAAGACCCCACCTGTAGGTTTGGCAAGCTAGCT
GCAGTAACGCCATTTTGCAAGGCATGGAAAAATACCAAACCAAGAATAGAGAAGTTCAGATCAAGGGCGG
GTACATGAAAATAGCTAACGTTGGGCCAAACAGGATATCTGCGGTGAGCAGTTTCGGCCCCGGCCCGGGG
CCAAGAACAGATGGTCACCGCAGTTTCGGCCCCGGCCCGAGGCCAAGAACAGATGGTCCCCAGATATGGC
CCAACCCTCAGCAGTTTCTTAAGACCCATCAGATGTTTCCAGGCTCCCCCAAGGACCTGAAATGACCCTG
CGCCTTATTTGAATTAACCAATCAGCCTGCTTCTCGCTTCTGTTCGCGCGCTTCTGCTTCCCGAGCTCTA
TAAAAGAGCTCACAACCCCTCACTCGGCGCGCCAGTCCTCCGACAGACTGAGTCGCCCGGGCCGCGGGCT
AGCGCCACCATGAGCGAGCTGATTAAGGAGAACATGCACATGAAGCTGTACATGGAGGGCACCGTGGACA
ACCATCACTTCAAGTGCACATCCGAGGGCGAAGGCAAGCCCTACGAGGGCACCCAGACCATGAGAATCAA
GGTGGTCGAGGGCGGCCCTCTCCCCTTCGCCTTCGACATCCTGGCTACTAGCTTCCTCTACGGCAGCAAG
ACCTTCATCAACCACACCCAGGGCATCCCCGACTTCTTCAAGCAGTCCTTCCCTGAGGGCTTCACATGGG
AGAGAGTCACCACATACGAAGACGGGGGCGTGCTGACCGCTACCCAGGACACCAGCCTCCAGGACGGCTG
CCTCATCTACAACGTCAAGATCAGAGGGGTGAACTTCACATCCAACGGCCCTGTGATGCAGAAGAAAACA
CTCGGCTGGGAGGCCTTCACCGAGACGCTGTACCCCGCTGACGGCGGCCTGGAAGGCAGAAACGACATGG
CCCTGAAGCTCGTGGGCGGGAGCCATCTGATCGCAAACGCCAAGACCACATATAGATCCAAGAAACCCGC
TAAGAACCTCAAGATGCCTGGCGTCTACTATGTGGACTACAGACTGGAAAGAATCAAGGAGGCCAACAAC
GAGACCTACGTCGAGCAGCACGAGGTGGCAGTGGCCAGATACTGCGACCTCCCTAGCAAACTGGGGCACA
AGCTTAATGGAAGCGGAGCTACTAACTTCAGCCTGCTGAAGCAGGCTGGAGACGTGGAGGAGAACCCTGG
ACCTGGATCCACTAGTGTCGACCTCGAGACCTAGAAAAACATGGAGCAATCACAAGTAGCAATACAGCAG
CTACCAATGCTGATTGTGCCTGGCTAGAAGCACAAGAGGAGGAGGAGGTGGGTTTTCCAGTCACACCTCA
GGTACCTTTAAGACCAATGACTTACAAGGCAGCTGTAGATCTTAGCCACTTTTTAAAAGAAAAGGGGGGA
CTGGAAGGGCTAATTCACTCCCAACGAAGACAAAATCGTCGAGAGATGCTGCATATAAGCAGCTGCTTTT
TGCTTGTACTGGGTCTCTCTGGTTAGACCAGATCTGAGCCTGGGAGCTCTCTGGCTAACTAGGGAACCCA
CTGCTTAAGCCTCAATAAAGCTTGCCTTGAGTGCTTCAAGTAGTGTGTGCCCGTCTGTTGTGTGACTCTG
GTAACTAGAGATCCCTCAGACCCTTTTAGTCAGTGTGGAAAATCTCTAGCAGTAGTAGTTCATGTCATCT
TATTATTCAGTATTTATAACTTGCAAAGAAATGAATATCAGAGAGTGAGAGGCCTTGACATTATAATAGA
TTTAGCAGGAATTGAACTAGGAGTGGAGCACACAGGCAAAGCTGCAGAAGTACTTGGAAGAAGCCACCAG
AGATACTCACGATTCTGCACATACCTGGCTAATCCCAGATCCTAAGGATTACATTAAGTTTACTAACATT
TATATAATGATTTATAGTTTAAAGTATAAACTTATCTAATTTACTATTCTGACAGATATTAATTAATCCT
CAAATATCATAAGAGATGATTACTATTATCCCCATTTAACACAAGAGGAAACTGAGAGGGAAAGATGTTG
AAGTAATTTTCCCACAATTACAGCATCCGTTAGTTACGACTCTATGATCTTCTGACACAAATTCCATTTA
CTCCTCACCCTATGACTCAGTCGAATATATCAAAGTTATGGACATTATGCTAAGTAACAAATTACCCTTT
TATATAGTAAATACTGAGTAGATTGAGAGAAGAAATTGTTTGCAAACCTGAATAGCTTCAAGAAGAAGAG
AAGTGAGGATAAGAATAACAGTTGTCATTTAACAAGTTTTAACAAGTAACTTGGTTAGAAAGGGATTCAA
ATGCATAAAGCAAGGGATAAATTTTTCTGGCAACAAGACTATACAATATAACCTTAAATATGACTTCAAA
TAATTGTTGGAACTTGATAAAACTAATTAAATATTATTGAAGATTATCAATATTATAAATGTAATTTACT
TTTAAAAAGGGAACATAGAAATGTGTATCATTAGAGTAGAAAACAATCCTTATTATCACAATTTGTCAAA
ACAAGTTTGTTATTAACACAAGTAGAATACTGCATTCAATTAAGTTGACTGCAGATTTTGTGTTTTGTTA
AAATTAGAAAGAGATAACAACAATTTGAATTATTGAAAGTAACATGTAAATAGTTCTACATACGTTCTTT
TGACATCTTGTTCAATCATTGATCGAAGTTCTTTATCTTGGAAGAATTTGTTCCAAAGACTCTGAAATAA
GGAAAACAATCTATTATATAGTCTCACACCTTTGTTTTACTTTTAGTGATTTCAATTTAATAATGTAAAT
GGTTAAAATTTATTCTTCTCTGAGATCATTTCACATTGCAGATAGAAAACCTGAGACTGGGGTAATTTTT
ATTAAAATCTAATTTAATCTCAGAAACACATCTTTATTCTAACATCAATTTTTCCAGTTTGATATTATCA
TATAAAGTCAGCCTTCCTCATCTGCAGGTTCCACAACAAAAATCCAACCAACTGTGGATCAAAAATATTG
GGAAAAAATTAAAAATAGCAATACAACAATAAAAAAATACAAATCAGAAAAACAGCACAGTATAACAACT
TTATTTAGCATTTACAATCTATTAGGTATTATAAGTAATCTAGCCAGATCCTCTACGCCGGACGCATCGT
GGCCGGCATCACCGGCGCCACAGGTGCGGTTGCTGGCGCCTATATCGCCGACATCACCGATGGGGAAGAT
CGGGCTCGCCACTTCGGGCTCATGAGCGCTTGTTTCGGCGTGGGTATGGTGGCAGGCCCCGTGGCCGGGG
GACTGTTGGGCGCCATCTCCTTGCATGCACCATTCCTTGCGGCGGCGGTGCTCAACGGCCTCAACCTACT
ACTGGGCTGCTTCCTAATGCAGGAGTCGCATAAGGGAGAGCGTCGAATGGTGCACTCTCAGTACAATCTG
CTCTGATGCCGCATAGTTAAGCCAGCCCCGACACCCGCCAACACCCGCTGACGCGCCCTGACGGGCTTGT
CTGCTCCCGGCATCCGCTTACAGACAAGCTGTGACCGTCTCCGGGAGCTGCATGTGTCAGAGGTTTTCAC
CGTCATCACCGAAACGCGCGAGACGAAAGGGCCTCGTGATACGCCTATTTTTATAGGTTAATGTCATGAT
AATAATGGTTTCTTAGACGTCAGGTGGCACTTTTCGGGGAAATGTGCGCGGAACCCCTATTTGTTTATTT
TTCTAAATACATTCAAATATGTATCCGCTCATGAGACAATAACCCTGATAAATGCTTCAATAATATTGAA
AAAGGAAGAGTATGAGTATTCAACATTTCCGTGTCGCCCTTATTCCCTTTTTTGCGGCATTTTGCCTTCC
TGTTTTTGCTCACCCAGAAACGCTGGTGAAAGTAAAAGATGCTGAAGATCAGTTGGGTGCACGAGTGGGT
TACATCGAACTGGATCTCAACAGCGGTAAGATCCTTGAGAGTTTTCGCCCCGAAGAACGTTTTCCAATGA
TGAGCACTTTTAAAGTTCTGCTATGTGGCGCGGTATTATCCCGTATTGACGCCGGGCAAGAGCAACTCGG
TCGCCGCATACACTATTCTCAGAATGACTTGGTTGAGTACTCACCAGTCACAGAAAAGCATCTTACGGAT
GGCATGACAGTAAGAGAATTATGCAGTGCTGCCATAACCATGAGTGATAACACTGCGGCCAACTTACTTC
TGACAACGATCGGAGGACCGAAGGAGCTAACCGCTTTTTTGCACAACATGGGGGATCATGTAACTCGCCT
TGATCGTTGGGAACCGGAGCTGAATGAAGCCATACCAAACGACGAGCGTGACACCACGATGCCTGTAGCA
ATGGCAACAACGTTGCGCAAACTATTAACTGGCGAACTACTTACTCTAGCTTCCCGGCAACAATTAATAG
ACTGGATGGAGGCGGATAAAGTTGCAGGACCACTTCTGCGCTCGGCCCTTCCGGCTGGCTGGTTTATTGC
TGATAAATCTGGAGCCGGTGAGCGTGGGTCTCGCGGTATCATTGCAGCACTGGGGCCAGATGGTAAGCCC
TCCCGTATCGTAGTTATCTACACGACGGGGAGTCAGGCAACTATGGATGAACGAAATAGACAGATCGCTG
AGATAGGTGCCTCACTGATTAAGCATTGGTAACTGTCAGACCAAGTTTACTCATATATACTTTAGATTGA
TTTAAAACTTCATTTTTAATTTAAAAGGATCTAGGTGAAGATCCTTTTTGATAATCTCATGACCAAAATC
CCTTAACGTGAGTTTTCGTTCCACTGAGCGTCAGACCCCGTAGAAAAGATCAAAGGATCTTCTTGAGATC
CTTTTTTTCTGCGCGTAATCTGCTGCTTGCAAACAAAAAAACCACCGCTACCAGCGGTGGTTTGTTTGCC
GGATCAAGAGCTACCAACTCTTTTTCCGAAGGTAACTGGCTTCAGCAGAGCGCAGATACCAAATACTGTT
CTTCTAGTGTAGCCGTAGTTAGGCCACCACTTCAAGAACTCTGTAGCACCGCCTACATACCTCGCTCTGC
TAATCCTGTTACCAGTGGCTGCTGCCAGTGGCGATAAGTCGTGTCTTACCGGGTTGGACTCAAGACGATA
GTTACCGGATAAGGCGCAGCGGTCGGGCTGAACGGGGGGTTCGTGCACACAGCCCAGCTTGGAGCGAACG
ACCTACACCGAACTGAGATACCTACAGCGTGAGCTATGAGAAAGCGCCACGCTTCCCGAAGGGAGAAAGG
CGGACAGGTATCCGGTAAGCGGCAGGGTCGGAACAGGAGAGCGCACGAGGGAGCTTCCAGGGGGAAACGC
CTGGTATCTTTATAGTCCTGTCGGGTTTCGCCACCTCTGACTTGAGCGTCGATTTTTGTGATGCTCGTCA
GGGGGGCGGAGCCTATGGAAAAACGCCAGCAACGCGGCCTTTTTACGGTTCCTGGCCTTTTGCTGGCCTT
TTGCTCACATGTTCTTTCCTGCGTTATCCCCTGATTCTGTGGATAACCGTATTACCGCCTTTGAGTGAGC
TGATACCGCTCGCCGCAGCCGAACGACCGAGCGCAGCGAGTCAGTGAGCGAGGAAGCGGAAGAGCGCCCA
ATACGCAAACCGCCTCTCCCCGCGCGTTGGCCGATTCATTAATGCAGCTGTGGAATGTGTGTCAGTTAGG
GTGTGGAAAGTCCCCAGGCTCCCCAGCAGGCAGAAGTATGCAAAGCATGCATCTCAATTAGTCAGCAACC
AGGTGTGGAAAGTCCCCAGGCTCCCCAGCAGGCAGAAGTATGCAAAGCATGCATCTCAATTAGTCAGCAA
CCATAGTCCCGCCCCTAACTCCGCCCATCCCGCCCCTAACTCCGCCCAGTTCCGCCCATTCTCCGCCCCA
TGGCTGACTAATTTTTTTTATTTATGCAGAGGCCGAGGCCGCCTCGGCCTCTGAGCTATTCCAGAAGTAG
TGAGGAGGCTTTTTTGGAGGCCTAGGCTTTTGCAAAAAGCTTGGACACAAGACAGGCTTGCGAGATATGT
TTGAGAATACCACTTTATCCCGCGTCAGGGAGAGGCAGTGCGTAAAAAGACGCGGACTCATGTGAAATAC
TGGTTTTTAGTGCGCCAGATCTCTATAATCTCGCGCAACCTATTTTCCCCTCGAACACTTTTTAAGCCGT
AGATAAACAGGCTGGGACACTTCACATGAGCGAAAAATACATCGTCACCTGGGACATGTTGCAGATCCAT
GCACGTAAACTCGCAAGCCGACTGATGCCTTCTGAACAATGGAAAGGCATTATTGCCGTAAGCCGTGGCG
GTCTGTACCGGGTGCGTTACTGGCGCGTGAACTGGGTATTCGTCATGTCGATACCGTTTGTATTTCCAGC
TACGATCACGACAACCAGCGCGAGCTTAAAGTGCTGAAACGCGCAGAAGGCGATGGCGAAGGCTTCATCG
TTATTGATGACCTGGTGGATACCGGTGGTACTGCGGTTGCGATTCGTGAAATGTATCCAAAAGCGCACTT
TGTCACCATCTTCGCAAAACCGGCTGGTCGTCCGCTGGTTGATGACTATGTTGTTGATATCCCGCAAGAT
ACCTGGATTGAACAGCCGTGGGATATGGGCGTCGTATTCGTCCCGCCAATCTCCGGTCGCTAATCTTTTC
AACGCCTGGCACTGCCGGGCGTTGTTCTTTTTAACTTCAGGCGGGTTACAATAGTTTCCAGTAAGTATTC
TGGAGGCTGCATCCATGACACAGGCAAACCTGAGCGAAACCCTGTTCAAACCCCGCTTTAAACATCCTGA
AACCTCGACGCTAGTCCGCCGCTTTAATCACGGCGCACAACCGCCTGTGCAGTCGGCCCTTGATGGTAAA
ACCATCCCTCACTGGTATCGCATGATTAACCGTCTGATGTGGATCTGGCGCGGCATTGACCCACGCGAAA
TCCTCGACGTCCAGGCACGTATTGTGATGAGCGATGCCGAACGTACCGACGATGATTTATACGATACGGT
GATTGGCTACCGTGGCGGCAACTGGATTTATGAGTGGGCCCCGGATCTTTGTGAAGGAACCTTACTTCTG
TGGTGTGA
Features (pLannotate 1.2.2; 29 found; start..end, strand, type, name):
     42..107     +  intron         small t intron: SV40 (simian virus 40) small t antigen intron
    237..257     +  CDS            SV40 NLS: nuclear localization signal of SV40 (simian virus 40) large T antigen
    576..659     +  CDS            large T antigen (fragment): large T antigen from SV40 (simian virus 40)
    682..816     +  polyA_signal   SV40 poly(A) signal: SV40 polyadenylation signal
    983..1312    +  CDS            nef (fragment): NEF_HV1BR - Experimental evidence at protein level: Swiss-Prot protein existence level 1. Extracellular Nef protein targets CD4(+) T-lymphocytes for apoptosis by interacting with CXCR4 surface receptors (PubMed:14990729). From Human immunodeficiency virus type 1 group M subtype B (isolate BRU/LAI) (HIV-1).
   1360..1617    +  LTR            5' LTR (truncated): truncated 5' long terminal repeat (LTR) from HIV-1
   1664..1789    +  misc_feature   HIV-1 Ψ: packaging signal of human immunodeficiency virus type 1
   1773..2136    +  CDS            HIV-1 gag (fragment): gag protein from human immunodeficiency virus 1; gag
   2282..2515    +  misc_feature   RRE: The Rev response element (RRE) of HIV-1 allows for Rev-dependent mRNA export from the nucleus to the cytoplasm.
   2892..2992    +  CDS            Rev (fragment): human immunodeficiency virus 1 (HIV-1) Rev protein; rev; enhances nuclear export of unspliced and incompletely spliced viral mRNAs
   3037..3154    +  misc_feature   cPPT/CTS: central polypurine tract and central termination sequence of HIV-1
   3294..3701    +  promoter       SFFV promoter: spleen focus-forming virus long terminal repeat (LTR) promoter
   3720..4418    +  CDS            TagBFP: TagBFP is a basic (constitutively fluorescent) blue fluorescent protein published in 2008, derived from Entacmaea quadricolor. It is reported to be a very rapidly-maturing monomer with very low acid sensitivity.
   4505..4690    +  CDS            nef (fragment): NEF_HV1Z2 - Experimental evidence at protein level: Swiss-Prot protein existence level 1. Extracellular Nef protein targets CD4(+) T-lymphocytes for apoptosis by interacting with CXCR4 surface receptors. From Human immunodeficiency virus type 1 group M subtype D (isolate Z2/CDC-Z34) (HIV-1).
   4692..4723    +  LTR            3' LTR (ΔU3) (fragment): self-inactivating 3' long terminal repeat (LTR) from HIV-1
   4771..4951    +  LTR            5' LTR (truncated): truncated 5' long terminal repeat (LTR) from HIV-1
   5913..6011    -  CDS            TBC1D5 (fragment): TBCD5_HUMAN - Also known as KIAA0210. Experimental evidence at protein level: Swiss-Prot protein existence level 1. May act as a GTPase-activating protein (GAP) for Rab family protein(s). May act as a GAP for RAB7A. Can displace RAB7A and retromer CSC subcomplex from the endosomal membrane to the cytosol; at least retromer displacement seems to require its catalytic activity (PubMed:19531583, PubMed:20923837). Required for retrograde transport of cargo proteins from endosomes to the trans-Golgi network (TGN); the function seems to require its catalytic activity. Involved in regulation of autop
   6417..6696    +  CDS            TcR (fragment): tetracycline efflux protein; tet; confers resistance to tetracycline
   6697..6745    -  misc_feature   bom (fragment): basis of mobility region from pBR322
   6847..6882    -  CDS            rop (fragment): Rop protein, which maintains plasmids at low copy number; rop
   6977..7081    +  promoter       AmpR promoter: bla
   7082..7942    +  CDS            AmpR: β-lactamase; bla; confers resistance to ampicillin, carbenicillin, and related antibiotics
   8113..8701    +  rep_origin     ori: high-copy-number ColE1/pMB1/pBR322/pUC origin of replication
   8884..8940    +  CDS            lacI (fragment): lac repressor; lacI; The lac repressor binds to the lac operator to inhibit transcription in E. coli. This inhibition can be relieved by adding lactose or isopropyl-β-D-thiogalactopyranoside (IPTG).
   8947..9276    +  promoter       SV40 promoter: SV40 enhancer and early promoter
   9476..9595    +  CDS            gpt (fragment): XGPT_ECOLI - Also known as gpp, gxu. Experimental evidence at protein level: Swiss-Prot protein existence level 1. Purine salvage pathway enzyme that catalyzes the transfer of the ribosyl-5-phosphate group from 5-phospho-alpha-D-ribose 1- diphosphate (PRPP) to the N9 position of the 6-oxopurines guanine and xanthine to form the corresponding ribonucleotides GMP (guanosine 5'- monophosphate) and XMP (xanthosine 5'-monophosphate), with the release of PPi. To a lesser extent, also acts on hypoxanthine (PubMed:9100006, PubMed:3886014). Does not ribophosphorylate adenine (PubMed:3886014). From Esch
   9595..9930    +  CDS            gpt (fragment): XGPT_ECOLI - Also known as gpp, gxu. Experimental evidence at protein level: Swiss-Prot protein existence level 1. Purine salvage pathway enzyme that catalyzes the transfer of the ribosyl-5-phosphate group from 5-phospho-alpha-D-ribose 1- diphosphate (PRPP) to the N9 position of the 6-oxopurines guanine and xanthine to form the corresponding ribonucleotides GMP (guanosine 5'- monophosphate) and XMP (xanthosine 5'-monophosphate), with the release of PPi. To a lesser extent, also acts on hypoxanthine (PubMed:9100006, PubMed:3886014). Does not ribophosphorylate adenine (PubMed:3886014). From Esch
  10025..10330   +  CDS            frsA (fragment): FRSA_ECOLI - Also known as yafA. Experimental evidence at protein level: Swiss-Prot protein existence level 1. Catalyzes the hydrolysis of esters (PubMed:15808744). Displays esterase activity toward pNP-butyrate (PubMed:15808744). May stimulate mixed-acid fermentation by acting as a fermentation/respiration switch that down-regulates respiration and up- regulates fermentation rates (PubMed:15169777). From Escherichia coli (strain K12).
  10334..40      +  CDS            small t antigen (fragment) (across the origin): SV40 (simian virus 40) small t antigen
