[The description below was written by a language model from this plasmid's Addgene catalogue record and pLannotate feature annotations shown in this document.]
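Description:
pTRIP-SFFV-mtagBFP-2A is an empty-backbone HIV-1-derived lentiviral vector built on pTRIP. It serves both as a control lentivector and as a recipient for cloning a gene of interest to be co-expressed with a blue fluorescent marker in mammalian cells. In bacteria it is maintained by a high-copy ColE1/pUC-type origin and selected with ampicillin through the bla gene and its promoter. The plasmid backbone also carries remnants of older pBR322- and pSV2gpt-type vectors. These include fragments of the tetracycline resistance gene, bom, rop and lacI, and an SV40 early promoter upstream of what are annotated as gpt fragments, followed by SV40 small t intron, large T and polyadenylation sequences. Because gpt is annotated only in pieces, the record does not establish whether this cassette is functional.

The transfer region contains a 5' LTR annotated as truncated, the Ψ packaging signal running into a partial gag sequence, and the Rev response element for Rev-dependent nuclear export of genomic RNA. It also has the cPPT/CTS central flap, which assists nuclear import of the reverse-transcribed genome. At the 3' end there is a ΔU3 self-inactivating LTR, which disables LTR-driven transcription after integration. Expression therefore depends on the internal spleen focus-forming virus (SFFV) LTR promoter, which is strong in haematopoietic and immune cells. This promoter drives a TagBFP-family coding sequence (mTagBFP). According to the name and stated purpose, a 2A self-cleaving peptide follows it, although the feature table does not annotate this element separately. A gene inserted in frame after the 2A would be translated from the same transcript as a separate polypeptide, so blue fluorescence reports transduced, expressing cells. No WPRE is annotated. No insert is present, so the vector as supplied gives a BFP-only control matched to its gene-bearing derivatives.
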