Addgene plasmid #102585: pTRIP-SFFV-mtagBFP-2A
Purpose: (Empty Backbone) Control lentivector. Coexpression of mTagBFP and gene of interest from SFFV promoter
Depositing lab: Nicolas Manel. Depositing organization: Institut Curie. Publication: Intrinsic antiproliferative activity of the innate sensor STING in T lymphocytes. Cerboni S, Jeremiah N, Gentili M, Gehrmann U, Conrad C, Stolzenberg MC, Picard C, Neven B, Fischer A, Amigorena S, Rieux-Laucat F, Manel N. J Exp Med. 2017 Jun 5;214(6):1769-1785. doi: 10.1084/jem.20161674. Epub 2017 May 8. PubMed 28484079.
Backbone
  Vector backbone: pTRIP
  Vector type: Mammalian Expression, Lentiviral
Growth in bacteria
  Bacterial resistance: Ampicillin, 100 μg/mL
  Growth temperature: 30°C
  Growth strain: NEB Stable
  Copy number: High Copy
Gene/Insert
  Gene/Insert name: None
Terms and licenses: Academic/Nonprofit Terms; Industry Terms: Not Available to Industry
How to cite: pTRIP-SFFV-mtagBFP-2A was a gift from Nicolas Manel (Addgene plasmid # 102585 ; http://n2t.net/addgene:102585 ; RRID:Addgene_102585)
